>Addgene plasmid #236187 | pBTK1126 | addgene full sequence | sequence record 471092 | Addgene NGS Result
TTGAGATCCTTTTTTTCTGCGCGTAATCTGCTGCTTGCAAACAAAAAAACCACCGCTACCAGCGGTGGTT
TGTTTGCCGGATCAAGAGCTACCAACTCTTTTTCCGAAGGTAACTGGCTTCAGCAGAGCGCAGATACCAA
ATACTGTTCTTCTAGTGTAGCCGTAGTTAGGCCACCACTTCAAGAACTCTGTAGCACCGCCTACATACCT
CGCTCTGCTAATCCTGTTACCAGTGGCTGCTGCCAGTGGCGATAAGTCGTGTCTTACCGGGTTGGACTCA
AGACGATAGTTACCGGATAAGGCGCAGCGGTCGGGCTGAACGGGGGGTTCGTGCACACAGCCCAGCTTGG
AGCGAACGACCTACACCGAACTGAGATACCTACAGCGTGAGCTATGAGAAAGCGCCACGCTTCCCGAAGG
GAGAAAGGCGGACAGGTATCCGGTAAGCGGCAGGGTCGGAACAGGAGAGCGCACGAGGGAGCTTCCAGGG
GGAAACGCCTGGTATCTTTATAGTCCTGTCGGGTTTCGCCACCTCTGACTTGAGCGTCGATTTTTGTGAT
GCTCGTCAGGGGGGCGGAGCCTATGGAAAAACGCCAGCAACGCGGCCTTTTTACGGTTCCTGGCCTTTTG
CTGGCCTTTTGCTCACATGTTCTTTCCTGCGTTATCCCCTGATTCTGTGGATAACCGTACGTTTGAGAAG
AGAAAAGAAAACCGCCGATCCTGTCCACCGCATTACTGCAAGGTAGTGGACAAGACCGGCGGTCTTAAGT
TTTTTGGCTGAAAGTCGGTCTCAAACGACAGCAATGGATCGAATTGACATAAGCCTGTTCGGTTCGTAAA
CTGTAATGCAAGTAGCGTATGCGCTCACGCAACTGGTCCAGAACCTTGACCGAACGCAGCGGTGGTAACG
GCGCAGTGGCGGTTTTCATGGCTTGTTATGACTGTTTTTTTGTACAGTCTATGCCTCGGGCATCCAAGCA
GCAAGCGCGTTACGCCGTGGGTCGATGTTTGATGTTATGGAGCAGCAACGATGTTACGCAGCAGCAACGA
TGTTACGCAGCAGGGCAGTCGCCCTAAAACAAAGTTAGGTGGCTCAAGTATGGGCATCATTCGCACATGT
AGGCTCGGCCCTGACCAAGTCAAATCCATGCGGGCTGCTCTTGATCTTTTCGGTCGTGAGTTCGGAGACG
TAGCCACCTACTCCCAACATCAGCCGGACTCCGATTACCTCGGGAACTTGCTCCGTAGTAAGACATTCAT
CGCGCTTGCTGCCTTCGACCAAGAAGCGGTTGTTGGCGCTCTCGCGGCTTACGTTCTGCCCAAGTTTGAG
CAGCCGCGTAGTGAGATCTATATCTATGATCTCGCAGTCTCCGGCGAGCACCGGAGGCAGGGCATTGCCA
CCGCGCTCATCAATCTCCTCAAGCATGAGGCCAACGCGCTTGGTGCTTATGTGATCTACGTGCAAGCAGA
TTACGGTGACGATCCCGCAGTGGCTCTCTATACAAAGTTGGGCATACGGGAAGAAGTGATGCACTTTGAT
ATCGACCCAAGTACCGCCACCTAACAATTCGTTCAAGCCGAGATCGGCTTCCCGGCCGCGGAGTTGTTCG
GTAAATTGTCACAACGCCGCGGCCAATTCGATCTAGAATTCCATTGAGTAAGTTTTTAAGCACATCAGCT
TCAAAAGCGCTCTGAAGTTCCTAGCGGCCGCTCGGTGAAACCGACTTATAAACGCAGAAAGGCCCACCCG
AAGGTGAGCCGCTGTGAGACCGGAAACACAGAAAAAAGCCCACACCTGACAGTGCGGGCTTTTTTTTTCG
ACCAAAGGACCAATAAAAAACGCCCGGCGGCAACCGAGCGTTCTGAACAAATCCAGATGGAGTTCTGAGG
TCATTACTGGATCTATCAACAGGAGTCCAAGCGAGCTCGATATCAAATTACGCCCCGCCCTGCCACTCAT
CGCAGTACTGTTGTAATTCATTAAGCATTCTGCCGACATGGAAGCCATCACAAACGGCATGATGAACCTG
AATCGCCAGCGGCATCAGCACCTTGTCGCCTTGCGTATAATATTTGCCCATGGTGAAAACGGGGGCGAAG
AAGTTGTCCATATTGGCCACGTTTAAATCAAAACTGGTGAAACTCACCCAGGGATTGGCTGAAACGAAAA
ACATATTCTCAATAAACCCTTTAGGGAAATAGGCCAGGTTTTCACCGTAACACGCCACATCTTGCGAATA
TATGTGTAGAAACTGCCGGAAATCGTCGTGGTATTCACTCCAGAGCGATGAAAACGTTTCAGTTTGCTCA
TGGAAAACGGTGTAACAAGGGTGAACACTATCCCATATCACCAGCTCACCGTCTTTCATTGCCATACGAA
ATTCCGGATGAGCATTCATCAGGCGGGCAAGAATGTGAATAAAGGCCGGATAAAACTTGTGCTTATTTTT
CTTTACGGTCTTTAAAAAGGCCGTAATATCCAGCTGAACGGTCTGGTTATAGGTACATTGAGCAACTGAC
TGAAATGCCTCAAAATGTTCTTTACGATGCCATTGGGATATATCAACGGTGGTATATCCAGTGATTTTTT
TCTCCATTTTAGCTTCCTTAGCTCCTGAAAATCTCGATAACTCAAAAAATACGCCCGGTAGTGATCTTAT
TTCATTATGGTGAAAGTTGGAACCTCTTACGTGCCCGATCAATCATGACCAAAATCCCTTAACGTGAGTT
TTCGTTCCACTGAGCGTCAGACCCCGTAGAAAAGATCAAAGGATCTTC
Features (pLannotate 1.2.2; 7 found; start..end, strand, type, name):
      1..589     +  rep_origin     ori: high-copy-number ColE1/pMB1/pBR322/pUC origin of replication
    814..842     +  promoter       Pc promoter: intI1 (promoter lies within the coding sequence); class 1 integron promoter
   1031..1564    +  CDS            GmR: gentamycin acetyltransferase; aacC1; confers resistance to gentamycin
   1733..1760    -  terminator     T7Te terminator: phage T7 early transcription terminator
   1833..1867    -  terminator     lambda t0 terminator: minimal transcription terminator from phage lambda (Scholtissek and Grosse, 1987)
   1941..2597    -  CDS            cat: CAT_ECOLX - Experimental evidence at protein level: Swiss-Prot protein existence level 1. This enzyme is an effector of chloramphenicol resistance in bacteria. From Escherichia coli. This protein is used as a marker in many commonly used cloning vectors, such as pACYC184.
   2598..2695    -  promoter       cat promoter: promoter of the E. coli cat gene encoding chloramphenicol acetyltransferase
