[The description below was written by a language model from this plasmid's Addgene catalogue record and pLannotate feature annotations shown in this document.]
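Description:
pBTK1126 is a small (about 2.8 kb) high-copy bacterial part plasmid built on the pBTK1001 backbone. It stores a gentamicin resistance cassette in a form that can be released and reassembled by BsaI-based Golden Gate cloning. The plasmid replicates in E. coli from a ColE1/pUC-type origin. The backbone carries a chloramphenicol acetyltransferase gene (cat) driven by its native promoter and followed by the lambda t0 and T7Te transcription terminators, which insulate the backbone marker from the neighbouring insert. Because the insert is itself a functional resistance marker, the plasmid is selected with both chloramphenicol and gentamicin.

The payload is a synthetic cassette of roughly 950 bp containing the aacC1 gene, which encodes gentamicin acetyltransferase (GmR). The catalogue entry lists the promoter as CP25, a synthetic constitutive promoter. The automated annotation instead flags a class 1 integron Pc promoter about 200 bp upstream of the coding sequence and does not annotate CP25, so the record does not settle which element, or whether both, drives expression. The BsaI sites that flank the cassette are also not annotated, and the overhangs they generate are not stated.

The plasmid is used as a modular selectable-marker part, letting a gentamicin resistance unit be dropped into multi-part Golden Gate assemblies. The associated publication describes an all-in-one suicide vector system that uses a CRISPR-associated transposon to modify bacterial genomes. This suggests the cassette may serve as a marker or cargo in such constructs, although the record does not spell out its exact role.
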