Addgene plasmid #236187: pBTK1126
Purpose: BsaI compatible gentamicin resistance cassette
Depositing lab: Jeffrey Barrick. Depositing organization: University of Texas at Austin. Publication: UltraCAST: A Flexible All-In-One Suicide Vector for Modifying Bacterial Genomes Using a CRISPR-Associated Transposon. VanDieren AJ, Barrick JE. MicroPubl Biol. 2025 Aug 2;2025:10.17912/micropub.biology.001721. doi: 10.17912/micropub.biology.001721. eCollection 2025. PubMed 40827214.
Backbone
  Vector backbone: pBTK1001
  Backbone size w/o insert (bp): 2824
  Total vector size (bp): 2778
  Vector type: Bacterial Expression
Growth in bacteria
  Bacterial resistance: Chloramphenicol and Gentamicin, 25 & 10 μg/mL
  Growth temperature: 37°C
  Growth strain: DH5alpha
  Copy number: High Copy
Gene/Insert
  Gene/Insert name: gentamicin resistance cassette
  Species: Synthetic
  Insert size (bp): 947
  Promoter: CP25
  Cloning method: Golden Gate
  Sequencing primers: 5′ gtcttaagttttttggctgaaagtc
Terms and licenses: Academic/Nonprofit Terms; Industry Terms: Not Available to Industry
How to cite: pBTK1126 was a gift from Jeffrey Barrick (Addgene plasmid # 236187 ; http://n2t.net/addgene:236187 ; RRID:Addgene_236187)
